>Addgene plasmid #176071 | pLV-Hygro-EF1A-RG-Linker-eGFP | addgene full sequence | sequence record 352822 | Addgene NGS Result
AATGTAGTCTTATGCAATACTCTTGTAGTCTTGCAACATGGTAACGATGAGTTAGCAACATGCCTTACAA
GGAGAGAAAAAGCACCGTGCATGCCGATTGGTGGAAGTAAGGTGGTACGATCGTGCCTTATTAGGAAGGC
AACAGACGGGTCTGACATGGATTGGACGAACCACTGAATTGCCGCATTGCAGAGATATTGTATTTAAGTG
CCTAGCTCGATACATAAACGGGTCTCTCTGGTTAGACCAGATCTGAGCCTGGGAGCTCTCTGGCTAACTA
GGGAACCCACTGCTTAAGCCTCAATAAAGCTTGCCTTGAGTGCTTCAAGTAGTGTGTGCCCGTCTGTTGT
GTGACTCTGGTAACTAGAGATCCCTCAGACCCTTTTAGTCAGTGTGGAAAATCTCTAGCAGTGGCGCCCG
AACAGGGACTTGAAAGCGAAAGGGAAACCAGAGGAGCTCTCTCGACGCAGGACTCGGCTTGCTGAAGCGC
GCACGGCAAGAGGCGAGGGGCGGCGACTGGTGAGTACGCCAAAAATTTTGACTAGCGGAGGCTAGAAGGA
GAGAGATGGGTGCGAGAGCGTCAGTATTAAGCGGGGGAGAATTAGATCGCGATGGGAAAAAATTCGGTTA
AGGCCAGGGGGAAAGAAAAAATATAAATTAAAACATATAGTATGGGCAAGCAGGGAGCTAGAACGATTCG
CAGTTAATCCTGGCCTGTTAGAAACATCAGAAGGCTGTAGACAAATACTGGGACAGCTACAACCATCCCT
TCAGACAGGATCAGAAGAACTTAGATCATTATATAATACAGTAGCAACCCTCTATTGTGTGCATCAAAGG
ATAGAGATAAAAGACACCAAGGAAGCTTTAGACAAGATAGAGGAAGAGCAAAACAAAAGTAAGACCACCG
CACAGCAAGCGGCCGCTGATCTTCAGACCTGGAGGAGGAGATATGAGGGACAATTGGAGAAGTGAATTAT
ATAAATATAAAGTAGTAAAAATTGAACCATTAGGAGTAGCACCCACCAAGGCAAAGAGAAGAGTGGTGCA
GAGAGAAAAAAGAGCAGTGGGAATAGGAGCTTTGTTCCTTGGGTTCTTGGGAGCAGCAGGAAGCACTATG
GGCGCAGCGTCAATGACGCTGACGGTACAGGCCAGACAATTATTGTCTGGTATAGTGCAGCAGCAGAACA
ATTTGCTGAGGGCTATTGAGGCGCAACAGCATCTGTTGCAACTCACAGTCTGGGGCATCAAGCAGCTCCA
GGCAAGAATCCTGGCTGTGGAAAGATACCTAAAGGATCAACAGCTCCTGGGGATTTGGGGTTGCTCTGGA
AAACTCATTTGCACCACTGCTGTGCCTTGGAATGCTAGTTGGAGTAATAAATCTCTGGAACAGATTTGGA
ATCACACGACCTGGATGGAGTGGGACAGAGAAATTAACAATTACACAAGCTTAATACACTCCTTAATTGA
AGAATCGCAAAACCAGCAAGAAAAGAATGAACAAGAATTATTGGAATTAGATAAATGGGCAAGTTTGTGG
AATTGGTTTAACATAACAAATTGGCTGTGGTATATAAAATTATTCATAATGATAGTAGGAGGCTTGGTAG
GTTTAAGAATAGTTTTTGCTGTACTTTCTATAGTGAATAGAGTTAGGCAGGGATATTCACCATTATCGTT
TCAGACCCACCTCCCAACCCCGAGGGGACCCGACAGGCCCGAAGGAATAGAAGAAGAAGGTGGAGAGAGA
GACAGAGACAGATCCATTCGATTAGTGAACGGATCTCGACGGTATCGCTAGCTTTTAAAAGAAAAGGGGG
GATTGGGGGGTACAGTGCAGGGGAAAGAATAGTAGACATAATAGCAACAGACATACAAACTAAAGAATTA
CAAAAACAAATTACAAAAATTCAAAATTTTACTAGTGATTATCGGATCAACTTTGTATAGAAAAGTTGGG
CTCCGGTGCCCGTCAGTGGGCAGAGCGCACATCGCCCACAGTCCCCGAGAAGTTGGGGGGAGGGGTCGGC
AATTGAACCGGTGCCTAGAGAAGGTGGCGCGGGGTAAACTGGGAAAGTGATGTCGTGTACTGGCTCCGCC
TTTTTCCCGAGGGTGGGGGAGAACCGTATATAAGTGCAGTAGTCGCCGTGAACGTTCTTTTTCGCAACGG
GTTTGCCGCCAGAACACAGGTAAGTGCCGTGTGTGGTTCCCGCGGGCCTGGCCTCTTTACGGGTTATGGC
CCTTGCGTGCCTTGAATTACTTCCACCTGGCTGCAGTACGTGATTCTTGATCCCGAGCTTCGGGTTGGAA
GTGGGTGGGAGAGTTCGAGGCCTTGCGCTTAAGGAGCCCCTTCGCCTCGTGCTTGAGTTGAGGCCTGGCC
TGGGCGCTGGGGCCGCCGCGTGCGAATCTGGTGGCACCTTCGCGCCTGTCTCGCTGCTTTCGATAAGTCT
CTAGCCATTTAAAATTTTTGATGACCTGCTGCGACGCTTTTTTTCTGGCAAGATAGTCTTGTAAATGCGG
GCCAAGATCTGCACACTGGTATTTCGGTTTTTGGGGCCGCGGGCGGCGACGGGGCCCGTGCGTCCCAGCG
CACATGTTCGGCGAGGCGGGGCCTGCGAGCGCGGCCACCGAGAATCGGACGGGGGTAGTCTCAAGCTGGC
CGGCCTGCTCTGGTGCCTGGTCTCGCGCCGCCGTGTATCGCCCCGCCCTGGGCGGCAAGGCTGGCCCGGT
CGGCACCAGTTGCGTGAGCGGAAAGATGGCCGCTTCCCGGCCCTGCTGCAGGGAGCTCAAAATGGAGGAC
GCGGCGCTCGGGAGAGCGGGCGGGTGAGTCACCCACACAAAGGAAAAGGGCCTTTCCGTCCTCAGCCGTC
GCTTCATGTGACTCCACGGAGTACCGGGCGCCGTCCAGGCACCTCGATTAGTTCTCGAGCTTTTGGAGTA
CGTCGTCTTTAGGTTGGGGGGAGGGGTTTTATGCGATGGAGTTTCCCCACACTGAGTGGGTGGAGACTGA
AGTTAGGCCAGCTTGGCACTTGATGTAATTCTCCTTGGAATTTGCCCTTTTTGAGTTTGGATCTTGGTTC
ATTCTCAAGCCTCAGACAGTGGTTCAAAGTTTTTTTCTTCCATTTCAGGTGTCGTGACAAGTTTGTACAA
AAAAGCAGGCTGCCACCACGCGTGCCACCATGGATGATAGCATCTCAGCAGCAACCAACAAAGGAAGAGG
CCGAGGAAGAGGTCGAAGAGGTGGAAGAGGGCAGAATTCAGCATCGAGAGGAGGGTCTCAATCTGGTGGC
GGAGGCTCGGGCGGAGGTGGATCCGGTGGCGGCGGATCAATGGTGAGCAAGGGCGAGGAGCTGTTCACCG
GGGTGGTGCCCATCCTGGTCGAGCTGGACGGCGACGTAAACGGCCACAAGTTCAGCGTGTCCGGCGAGGG
CGAGGGCGATGCCACCTACGGCAAGCTGACCCTGAAGTTCATCTGCACCACCGGCAAGCTGCCCGTGCCC
TGGCCCACCCTCGTGACCACCCTGACCTACGGCGTGCAGTGCTTCAGCCGCTACCCCGACCACATGAAGC
AGCACGACTTCTTCAAGTCCGCCATGCCCGAAGGCTACGTCCAGGAGCGCACCATCTTCTTCAAGGACGA
CGGCAACTACAAGACCCGCGCCGAGGTGAAGTTCGAGGGCGACACCCTGGTGAACCGCATCGAGCTGAAG
GGCATCGACTTCAAGGAGGACGGCAACATCCTGGGGCACAAGCTGGAGTACAACTACAACAGCCACAACG
TCTATATCATGGCCGACAAGCAGAAGAACGGCATCAAGGTGAACTTCAAGATCCGCCACAACATCGAGGA
CGGCAGCGTGCAGCTCGCCGACCACTACCAGCAGAACACCCCCATCGGCGACGGCCCCGTGCTGCTGCCC
GACAACCACTACCTGAGCACCCAGTCCGCCCTGAGCAAAGACCCCAACGAGAAGCGCGATCACATGGTCC
TGCTGGAGTTCGTGACCGCCGCCGGGATCACTCTCGGCATGGACGAGCTGTACAAGTAATCTAGAACCCA
GCTTTCTTGTACAAAGTGGTGATAATCGAATTCCGATAATCAACCTCTGGATTACAAAATTTGTGAAAGA
TTGACTGGTATTCTTAACTATGTTGCTCCTTTTACGCTATGTGGATACGCTGCTTTAATGCCTTTGTATC
ATGCTATTGCTTCCCGTATGGCTTTCATTTTCTCCTCCTTGTATAAATCCTGGTTGCTGTCTCTTTATGA
GGAGTTGTGGCCCGTTGTCAGGCAACGTGGCGTGGTGTGCACTGTGTTTGCTGACGCAACCCCCACTGGT
TGGGGCATTGCCACCACCTGTCAGCTCCTTTCCGGGACTTTCGCTTTCCCCCTCCCTATTGCCACGGCGG
AACTCATCGCCGCCTGCCTTGCCCGCTGCTGGACAGGGGCTCGGCTGTTGGGCACTGACAATTCCGTGGT
GTTGTCGGGGAAGCTGACGTCCTTTCCATGGCTGCTCGCCTGTGTTGCCACCTGGATTCTGCGCGGGACG
TCCTTCTGCTACGTCCCTTCGGCCCTCAATCCAGCGGACCTTCCTTCCCGCGGCCTGCTGCCGGCTCTGC
GGCCTCTTCCGCGTCTTCGCCTTCGCCCTCAGACGAGTCGGATCTCCCTTTGGGCCGCCTCCCCGCATCG
GGAATTCCCGCGGTTCGAATTCTACCGGGTAGGGGAGGCGCTTTTCCCAAGGCAGTCTGGAGCATGCGCT
TTAGCAGCCCCGCTGGGCACTTGGCGCTACACAAGTGGCCTCTGGCCTCGCACACATTCCACATCCACCG
GTAGGCGCCAACCGGCTCCGTTCTTTGGTGGCCCCTTCGCGCCACCTTCTACTCCTCCCCTAGTCAGGAA
GTTCCCCCCCGCCCCGCAGCTCGCGTCGTGCAGGACGTGACAAATGGAAGTAGCACGTCTCACTAGTCTC
GTGCAGATGGACAGCACCGCTGAGCAATGGAAGCGGGTAGGCCTTTGGGGCAGCGGCCAATAGCAGCTTT
GCTCCTTCGCTTTCTGGGCTCAGAGGCTGGGAAGGGGTGGGTCCGGGGGCGGGCTCAGGGGCGGGCTCAG
GGGCGGGGCGGGCGCCCGAAGGTCCTCCGGAGGCCCGGCATTCTGCACGCTTCAAAAGCGCACGTCTGCC
GCGCTGTTCTCCTCTTCCTCATCTCCGGGCCTTTCGACCTCACGTGGCCACCATGAAAAAGCCTGAACTC
ACCGCGACGTCTGTCGAGAAGTTTCTGATCGAAAAGTTCGACAGCGTCTCCGACCTGATGCAGCTCTCGG
AGGGCGAAGAATCTCGTGCTTTCAGCTTCGATGTAGGAGGGCGTGGATATGTCCTGCGGGTAAATAGCTG
CGCCGATGGTTTCTACAAAGATCGTTATGTTTATCGGCACTTTGCATCGGCCGCGCTCCCGATTCCGGAA
GTGCTTGACATTGGGGAATTTAGCGAGAGCCTGACCTATTGCATCTCCCGCCGTGCACAGGGTGTCACGT
TGCAAGACCTGCCTGAAACCGAACTGCCCGCTGTTCTGCAGCCGGTCGCGGAGGCCATGGATGCGATCGC
TGCGGCCGATCTTAGCCAGACGAGCGGGTTCGGCCCATTCGGACCGCAAGGAATCGGTCAATACACTACA
TGGCGTGATTTCATATGCGCGATTGCTGATCCCCATGTGTATCACTGGCAAACTGTGATGGACGACACCG
TCAGTGCGTCCGTCGCGCAGGCTCTCGATGAGCTGATGCTTTGGGCCGAGGACTGCCCCGAAGTCCGGCA
CCTCGTGCACGCGGATTTCGGCTCCAACAATGTCCTGACGGACAATGGCCGCATAACAGCGGTCATTGAC
TGGAGCGAGGCGATGTTCGGGGATTCCCAATACGAGGTCGCCAACATCTTCTTCTGGAGGCCGTGGTTGG
CTTGTATGGAGCAGCAGACGCGCTACTTCGAGCGGAGGCATCCGGAGCTTGCAGGATCGCCGCGGCTCCG
GGCGTATATGCTCCGCATTGGTCTTGACCAACTCTATCAGAGCTTGGTTGACGGCAATTTCGATGATGCA
GCTTGGGCGCAGGGTCGATGCGACGCAATCGTCCGATCCGGAGCCGGGACTGTCGGGCGTACACAAATCG
CCCGCAGAAGCGCGGCCGTCTGGACCGATGGCTGTGTAGAAGTACTCGCCGATAGTGGAAACCGACGCCC
CAGCACTCGTCCGAGGGCAAAGGAATAGGGTACCTTTAAGACCAATGACTTACAAGGCAGCTGTAGATCT
TAGCCACTTTTTAAAAGAAAAGGGGGGACTGGAAGGGCTAATTCACTCCCAACGAAGACAAGATCTGCTT
TTTGCTTGTACTGGGTCTCTCTGGTTAGACCAGATCTGAGCCTGGGAGCTCTCTGGCTAACTAGGGAACC
CACTGCTTAAGCCTCAATAAAGCTTGCCTTGAGTGCTTCAAGTAGTGTGTGCCCGTCTGTTGTGTGACTC
TGGTAACTAGAGATCCCTCAGACCCTTTTAGTCAGTGTGGAAAATCTCTAGCAGTAGTAGTTCATGTCAT
CTTATTATTCAGTATTTATAACTTGCAAAGAAATGAATATCAGAGAGTGAGAGGAACTTGTTTATTGCAG
CTTATAATGGTTACAAATAAAGCAATAGCATCACAAATTTCACAAATAAAGCATTTTTTTCACTGCATTC
TAGTTGTGGTTTGTCCAAACTCATCAATGTATCTTATCATGTCTGGCTCTAGCTATCCCGCCCCTAACTC
CGCCCATCCCGCCCCTAACTCCGCCCAGTTCCGCCCATTCTCCGCCCCATGGCTGACTAATTTTTTTTAT
TTATGCAGAGGCCGAGGCCGCCTCGGCCTCTGAGCTATTCCAGAAGTAGTGAGGAGGCTTTTTTGGAGGC
CTAGGGACGTACCCAATTCGCCCTATAGTGAGTCGTATTACGCGCGCTCACTGGCCGTCGTTTTACAACG
TCGTGACTGGGAAAACCCTGGCGTTACCCAACTTAATCGCCTTGCAGCACATCCCCCTTTCGCCAGCTGG
CGTAATAGCGAAGAGGCCCGCACCGATCGCCCTTCCCAACAGTTGCGCAGCCTGAATGGCGAATGGG
[124 nt withheld, positions 7138-7261]
C
[91 nt withheld, positions 7263-7353]
A
[49 nt withheld, positions 7355-7403]
CCTTTGACGTTGGAGTCCACGTTCTTT
[37 nt withheld, positions 7431-7467]
ACCCTATCTCGGTCTATTCTTTTGATTTATAAGGGATTTTGCCGATTTCGGCCTATTGGTTAAAAAATGA
GCTGATTTAACAAAAATTTAACGCGAATTTTAACAAAATATTAACGCTTACAATTTAGGTGGCACTTTTC
GGGGAAATGTGCGCGGAACCCCTATTTGTTTATTTTTCTAAATACATTCAAATATGTATCCGCTCATGAG
ACAATAACCCTGATAAATGCTTCAATAATATTGAAAAAGGAAGAGTATGAGTATTCAACATTTCCGTGTC
GCCCTTATTCCCTTTTTTGCGGCATTTTGCCTTCCTGTTTTTGCTCACCCAGAAACGCTGGTGAAAGTAA
AAGATGCTGAAGATCAGTTGGGTGCACGAGTGGGTTACATCGAACTGGATCTCAACAGCGGTAAGATCCT
TGAGAGTTTTCGCCCCGAAGAACGTTTTCCAATGATGAGCACTTTTAAAGTTCTGCTATGTGGCGCGGTA
TTATCCCGTATTGACGCCGGGCAAGAGCAACTCGGTCGCCGCATACACTATTCTCAGAATGACTTGGTTG
AGTACTCACCAGTCACAGAAAAGCATCTTACGGATGGCATGACAGTAAGAGAATTATGCAGTGCTGCCAT
AACCATGAGTGATAACACTGCGGCCAACTTACTTCTGACAACGATCGGAGGACCGAAGGAGCTAACCGCT
TTTTTGCACAACATGGGGGATCATGTAACTCGCCTTGATCGTTGGGAACCGGAGCTGAATGAAGCCATAC
CAAACGACGAGCGTGACACCACGATGCCTGTAGCAATGGCAACAACGTTGCGCAAACTATTAACTGGCGA
ACTACTTACTCTAGCTTCCCGGCAACAATTAATAGACTGGATGGAGGCGGATAAAGTTGCAGGACCACTT
CTGCGCTCGGCCCTTCCGGCTGGCTGGTTTATTGCTGATAAATCTGGAGCCGGTGAGCGTGGGTCTCGCG
GTATCATTGCAGCACTGGGGCCAGATGGTAAGCCCTCCCGTATCGTAGTTATCTACACGACGGGGAGTCA
GGCAACTATGGATGAACGAAATAGACAGATCGCTGAGATAGGTGCCTCACTGATTAAGCATTGGTAACTG
TCAGACCAAGTTTACTCATATATACTTTAGATTGATTTAAAACTTCATTTTTAATTTAAAAGGATCTAGG
TGAAGATCCTTTTTGATAATCTCATGACCAAAATCCCTTAACGTGAGTTTTCGTTCCACTGAGCGTCAGA
CCCCGTAGAAAAGATCAAAGGATCTTCTTGAGATCCTTTTTTTCTGCGCGTAATCTGCTGCTTGCAAACA
AAAAAACCACCGCTACCAGCGGTGGTTTGTTTGCCGGATCAAGAGCTACCAACTCTTTTTCCGAAGGTAA
CTGGCTTCAGCAGAGCGCAGATACCAAATACTGTTCTTCTAGTGTAGCCGTAGTTAGGCCACCACTTCAA
GAACTCTGTAGCACCGCCTACATACCTCGCTCTGCTAATCCTGTTACCAGTGGCTGCTGCCAGTGGCGAT
AAGTCGTGTCTTACCGGGTTGGACTCAAGACGATAGTTACCGGATAAGGCGCAGCGGTCGGGCTGAACGG
GGGGTTCGTGCACACAGCCCAGCTTGGAGCGAACGACCTACACCGAACTGAGATACCTACAGCGTGAGCT
ATGAGAAAGCGCCACGCTTCCCGAAGAGAGAAAGGCGGACAGGTATCCGGTAAGCGGCAGGGTCGGAACA
GGAGAGCGCACGAGGGAGCTTCCAGGGGGAAACGCCTGGTATCTTTATAGTCCTGTCGGGTTTCGCCACC
TCTGACTTGAGCGTCGATTTTTGTGATGCTCGTCAGGGGGGCGGAGCCTATGGAAAAACGCCAGCAACGC
GGCCTTTTTACGGTTCCTGGCCTTTTGCTGGCCTTTTGCTCACATGTTCTTTCCTGCGTTATCCCCTGAT
TCTGTGGATAACCGTATTACCGCCTTTGAGTGAGCTGATACCGCTCGCCGCAGCCGAACGACCGAGCGCA
GCGAGTCAGTGAGCGAGGAAGCGGAAGAGCGCCCAATACGCAAACCGCCTCTCCCCGCGCGTTGGCCGAT
TCATTAATGCAGCTGGCACGACAGGTTTCCCGACTGGAAAGCGGGCAGTGAGCGCAACGCAATTAATGTG
AGTTAGCTCACTCATTAGGCACCCCAGGCTTTACACTTTATGCTTCCGGCTCGTATGTTGTGTGGAATTG
TGAGCGGATAACAATTTCACACAGGAAACAGCTATGACCATGATTACGCCAAGCGCGCAATTAACCCTCA
CTAAAGGGAACAAAAGCTGGAGCTGCAAGCTT
Features (pLannotate 1.2.2; 33 found; start..end, strand, type, name):
      3..229     +  promoter       RSV promoter: Rous sarcoma virus enhancer/promoter
    230..410     +  LTR            5' LTR (truncated): truncated 5' long terminal repeat (LTR) from HIV-1
    457..582     +  misc_feature   HIV-1 Ψ: packaging signal of human immunodeficiency virus type 1
    566..929     +  CDS            HIV-1 gag (fragment): gag protein from human immunodeficiency virus 1; gag
   1075..1308    +  misc_feature   RRE: The Rev response element (RRE) of HIV-1 allows for Rev-dependent mRNA export from the nucleus to the cytoplasm.
   1685..1785    +  CDS            Rev (fragment): human immunodeficiency virus 1 (HIV-1) Rev protein; rev; enhances nuclear export of unspliced and incompletely spliced viral mRNAs
   1803..1920    +  misc_feature   cPPT/CTS: central polypurine tract and central termination sequence of HIV-1
   1938..1958    +  protein_bind   attB4: mutant version of attB; core recombination site for the Gateway® BP reaction BP Clonase™
   1978..2189    +  promoter       EF-1α core promoter: core promoter for human elongation factor EF-1α
   2190..2299    +  intron         EF-1α intron A (fragment): intron upstream of the start codon of human EF-1α
   2925..3128    +  intron         EF-1α intron A: truncated intron upstream of the start codon of human EF-1α
   3137..3161    +  protein_bind   attB1: mutant version of attB; recombination site for the Gateway® BP reaction BP Clonase™
   3183..3281    +  CDS            MRE11 (fragment): MRE11_HUMAN - Also known as HNGS1, MRE11A. Experimental evidence at protein level: Swiss-Prot protein existence level 1. Component of the MRN complex, which plays a central role in double-strand break (DSB) repair, DNA recombination, maintenance of telomere integrity and meiosis (PubMed:9651580, PubMed:9590181, PubMed:9705271, PubMed:11741547, PubMed:29670289). The complex possesses single-strand endonuclease activity and double-strand- specific 3'-5' exonuclease activity, which are provided by MRE11 (PubMed:9651580, PubMed:9590181, PubMed:9705271, PubMed:11741547, PubMed:29670289). RAD50 may
   3330..4049    +  CDS            EGFP: the original enhanced GFP (Yang et al., 1996) mammalian codon-optimized
   4056..4080    -  protein_bind   attB2: mutant version of attB; recombination site for the Gateway® BP reaction BP Clonase™
   4098..4686    +  misc_feature   WPRE: woodchuck hepatitis virus posttranscriptional regulatory element
   4717..5216    +  promoter       PGK promoter: mouse phosphoglycerate kinase 1 promoter
   5233..6255    +  CDS            hph: KHYB_ECOLX - Experimental evidence at protein level: Swiss-Prot protein existence level 1. The aminoglycoside phosphotransferases achieve inactivation of their antibiotic substrates by phosphorylation. Only phosphorylates hygromycin and closely related compounds such as demethyl analogs and destomycin. From Escherichia coli.
   6251..6328    +  CDS            nef (fragment): NEF_HV1Z2 - Experimental evidence at protein level: Swiss-Prot protein existence level 1. Extracellular Nef protein targets CD4(+) T-lymphocytes for apoptosis by interacting with CXCR4 surface receptors. From Human immunodeficiency virus type 1 group M subtype D (isolate Z2/CDC-Z34) (HIV-1).
   6330..6563    +  LTR            3' LTR (ΔU3): self-inactivating 3' long terminal repeat (LTR) from HIV-1
   6635..6756    +  polyA_signal   SV40 poly(A) signal: SV40 polyadenylation signal
   6796..6931    +  rep_origin     SV40 ori: SV40 origin of replication
   6952..6970    -  promoter       T7 promoter: promoter for bacteriophage T7 RNA polymerase
   6978..7133    +  CDS            lacZα (fragment): LacZα fragment of β-galactosidase; lacZ fragment
   7138..7566    +  rep_origin     f1 ori (sequence partly withheld): f1 bacteriophage origin of replication; arrow indicates direction of (+) strand synthesis
   7619..7723    +  promoter       AmpR promoter: bla
   7724..8584    +  CDS            AmpR: β-lactamase; bla; confers resistance to ampicillin, carbenicillin, and related antibiotics
   8755..9343    +  rep_origin     ori: high-copy-number ColE1/pMB1/pBR322/pUC origin of replication
   9526..9618    +  CDS            lacI (fragment): lac repressor; lacI; The lac repressor binds to the lac operator to inhibit transcription in E. coli. This inhibition can be relieved by adding lactose or isopropyl-β-D-thiogalactopyranoside (IPTG).
   9631..9652    +  protein_bind   CAP binding site: CAP binding activates transcription in the presence of cAMP. E. coli catabolite activator protein
   9667..9697    +  promoter       lac promoter: promoter for the E. coli lac operon
   9705..9721    +  protein_bind   lac operator: The lac repressor binds to the lac operator to inhibit transcription in E. coli. This inhibition can be relieved by adding lactose or isopropyl-β-D-thiogalactopyranoside (IPTG). lac repressor encoded by lacI
   9766..9784    +  promoter       T3 promoter: promoter for bacteriophage T3 RNA polymerase
