[The description below was written by a language model from this plasmid's Addgene catalogue record and pLannotate feature annotations shown in this document.]
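Description:
pLV-Hygro-EF1A-RG-Linker-eGFP is a 9.8 kb third-generation-style, self-inactivating HIV-1 lentiviral transfer plasmid for stable expression of a fluorescent fusion protein in mammalian cells. In bacteria it is maintained through a high-copy ColE1/pUC origin and an ampicillin resistance gene. The backbone also carries an f1 origin, an SV40 origin, and remnants of a lac/T7/T3 cloning region. Viral genomic RNA is transcribed from a hybrid RSV promoter/truncated 5' LTR. It contains the Ψ packaging signal with a partial gag sequence, the RRE for Rev-dependent nuclear export, and the cPPT/CTS element. It ends in a ΔU3 3' LTR followed by an SV40 polyadenylation signal, so the integrated provirus lacks LTR promoter activity.

The payload is driven by the human EF1A promoter with its intron A. Gateway attB4, attB1 and attB2 scars flank the promoter and the open reading frame, pointing to modular recombinational assembly, although the catalogue lists restriction cloning with MluI and XbaI sites. The insert is a 102 bp human "RG domain". The feature annotation matches it to a fragment of MRE11, a nuclease component of the MRN double-strand break repair complex. This short peptide is joined through a linker to EGFP at its C-terminus, and a WPRE downstream enhances transcript expression. A separate mouse PGK promoter drives the hygromycin phosphotransferase gene, allowing selection of transduced cells. The associated study concerns the assembly and disassembly dynamics of DNA repair protein complexes, so the construct probably serves for live-cell imaging of how this domain localises. The record itself states only the fusion design and the resistance cassette.
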