Addgene plasmid #176071: pLV-Hygro-EF1A-RG-Linker-eGFP
Purpose: EGFP fused to the C-terminus of a RG domain & a hygromycin resistance cassette
Depositing lab: Robert Sobol. Depositing organization: University of South Alabama, Mitchell Cancer Institute. Publication: Temporal dynamics of base excision/single-strand break repair protein complex assembly/disassembly are modulated by the PARP/NAD(+)/SIRT6 axis. Koczor CA, Saville KM, Andrews JF, Clark J, Fang Q, Li J, Al-Rahahleh RQ, Ibrahim M, McClellan S, Makarov MV, Migaud ME, Sobol RW. Cell Rep. 2021 Nov 2;37(5):109917. doi: 10.1016/j.celrep.2021.109917. PubMed 34731617.
Backbone
  Vector backbone: Lentivirus
  Total vector size (bp): 9809
  Vector type: Mammalian Expression, Lentiviral
  Selectable markers: Hygromycin
Growth in bacteria
  Bacterial resistance: Ampicillin, 100 μg/mL
  Growth temperature: 37°C
  Growth strain: NEB Stable
  Copy number: High Copy
Gene/Insert
  Gene/Insert name: RG (alt name: RG Domain)
  Species: H. sapiens (human)
  Insert size (bp): 102
  Promoter: EF1A
  Tag / fusion protein: EGFP (C terminal on insert)
  Cloning method: Restriction Enzyme; 5′ cloning site MIuI (not destroyed); 3′ cloning site XbaI (not destroyed)
  Sequencing primers: 5′ N/A
Terms and licenses: Academic/Nonprofit Terms; Industry Terms: Not Available to Industry
How to cite: pLV-Hygro-EF1A-RG-Linker-eGFP was a gift from Robert Sobol (Addgene plasmid # 176071 ; http://n2t.net/addgene:176071 ; RRID:Addgene_176071)
